Addgene plasmid #143750: TFORF1061
Purpose: Lentiviral vector for overexpressing transcription factor ORFs with unique 24-bp barcodes. Barcodes facilitate identification of transcription factors in pooled screens.
Depositing lab: Feng Zhang. Depositing organization: Broad Institute. Publication: A transcription factor atlas of directed differentiation. Joung J, Ma S, Tay T, Geiger-Schuller KR, Kirchgatterer PC, Verdine VK, Guo B, Arias-Garcia MA, Allen WE, Singh A, Kuksenko O, Abudayyeh OO, Gootenberg JS, Fu Z, Macrae RK, Buenrostro JD, Regev A, Zhang F. Cell. 2023 Jan 5;186(1):209-229.e26. doi: 10.1016/j.cell.2022.11.026. PubMed 36608654.
Backbone
  Vector backbone: pLX_TRC317
  Backbone manufacturer: Broad Institute Genetic Perturbation Platform
  Backbone size w/o insert (bp): 8264
  Vector type: Mammalian Expression, Lentiviral
  Selectable markers: Puromycin
Growth in bacteria
  Bacterial resistance: Ampicillin, 100 μg/mL
  Growth temperature: 37°C
  Growth strain: NEB Stable
  Copy number: High Copy
Gene/Insert
  Gene/Insert name: NFATC1
  Species: H. sapiens (human)
  Insert size (bp): 2243
  Entrez Gene: NFATC1 (a.k.a. NF-ATC, NF-ATc1.2, NFAT2, NFATc)
  Promoter: EF1a
  Cloning method: Unknown
  Sequencing primers: 5′ GGGTGGAGACTGAAGTTAGGCCAG; 3′ CACATAGCGTAAAAGGAGCAACATAG
Terms and licenses: Academic/Nonprofit Terms; Industry Terms: Not Available to Industry
Depositor comments: NM_001278670,ENST00000542384 . The transcription factor ORF portion of this plasmid was synthesized by Genewiz. Please test multiple small colonies in case of plasmid recombination. To make this collection available in a timely manner, a portion of this collection was not fully sequenced by Addgene. If an Addgene verified full plasmid sequence is not available, please contact us prior to placing an order to request the full sequence.
How to cite: TFORF1061 was a gift from Feng Zhang (Addgene plasmid # 143750 ; http://n2t.net/addgene:143750 ; RRID:Addgene_143750)
