[The description below was written by a language model from this plasmid's Addgene catalogue record and pLannotate feature annotations shown in this document.]
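Description:
TFORF1061 is a lentiviral mammalian expression plasmid built on the pLX_TRC317 backbone, carrying a human NFATC1 open reading frame as one member of a barcoded transcription factor ORF collection. It is propagated in E. coli through a high-copy ColE1/pUC-type origin with ampicillin resistance (AmpR under its own bla promoter), and it also contains an f1 origin and remnants of a lac/lacZα cloning region flanked by T7 and T3 promoters. The depositor notes that the plasmid can recombine during bacterial growth, which is common for LTR-containing vectors.

The viral portion follows a third-generation, self-inactivating design. An RSV promoter drives a truncated HIV-1 5' LTR, followed by the Ψ packaging signal with a partial gag sequence, the RRE for Rev-dependent export of the genomic RNA, a cPPT/CTS, and a ΔU3 3' LTR with a downstream SV40 polyadenylation signal. Within this transfer cassette, an SV40 promoter drives puromycin N-acetyltransferase for selection of transduced cells, and a separate EF-1α promoter drives the NFATC1 ORF, with a WPRE downstream to enhance transcript stability and expression. The automated annotation labels the ORF by its closest match, the mouse Nfatc1 protein, but the catalogue record identifies the synthesized insert as a human NFATC1 transcript isoform. The record describes a unique 24-bp barcode associated with each ORF; it is not annotated in the feature table, so its exact position is not stated.

The construct is intended for overexpressing NFATC1 in mammalian cells. The barcode allows this transcription factor to be identified in pooled screens, such as those for factors that direct cell differentiation.
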