Features (pLannotate 1.2.2; 31 found; start..end, strand, type, name):
      5..231     +  promoter       RSV promoter: Rous sarcoma virus enhancer/promoter
    232..412     +  LTR            5' LTR (truncated): truncated 5' long terminal repeat (LTR) from HIV-1
    459..584     +  misc_feature   HIV-1 Ψ: packaging signal of human immunodeficiency virus type 1
    568..931     +  CDS            HIV-1 gag (fragment): gag protein from human immunodeficiency virus 1; gag
   1077..1310    +  misc_feature   RRE: The Rev response element (RRE) of HIV-1 allows for Rev-dependent mRNA export from the nucleus to the cytoplasm.
   1687..1713    +  CDS            Rev (fragment): human immunodeficiency virus 1 (HIV-1) Rev protein; rev; enhances nuclear export of unspliced and incompletely spliced viral mRNAs
   1720..1743    +  promoter       SV40 promoter (fragment): SV40 early promoter
   1744..1815    +  promoter       SV40 promoter (fragment): SV40 enhancer and early promoter
   1839..1974    +  rep_origin     SV40 ori: SV40 origin of replication
   2020..2616    +  CDS            PuroR (fragment): puromycin N-acetyltransferase; pac from Streptomyces; confers resistance to puromycin
   2665..2782    +  misc_feature   cPPT/CTS: central polypurine tract and central termination sequence of HIV-1
   2847..2913    +  CDS            small t antigen (fragment): SV40 (simian virus 40) small t antigen
   2920..4098    +  promoter       EF-1α promoter: strong constitutive promoter for human elongation factor EF-1α
   4115..6244    +  CDS            Nfatc1: NFAC1_MOUSE - Also known as Nfat2, Nfatc. Experimental evidence at protein level: Swiss-Prot protein existence level 1. Plays a role in the inducible expression of cytokine genes in T-cells, especially in the induction of the IL-2 or IL-4 gene transcription (PubMed:9388475). Also controls gene expression in embryonic cardiac cells. Could regulate not only the activation and proliferation but also the differentiation and programmed death of T- lymphocytes as well as lymphoid and non-lymphoid cells (By similarity). Required for osteoclastogenesis and regulates many genes important for osteoclast
   6269..6322    +  promoter       U6 promoter (fragment): RNA polymerase III promoter for human U6 snRNA
   6364..6952    +  misc_feature   WPRE: woodchuck hepatitis virus posttranscriptional regulatory element
   7003..7022    +  misc_feature   cPPT/CTS (fragment): central polypurine tract and central termination sequence of HIV-1
   7024..7257    +  LTR            3' LTR (ΔU3): self-inactivating 3' long terminal repeat (LTR) from HIV-1
   7335..7456    +  polyA_signal   SV40 poly(A) signal: SV40 polyadenylation signal
   7496..7631    +  rep_origin     SV40 ori: SV40 origin of replication
   7652..7670    -  promoter       T7 promoter: promoter for bacteriophage T7 RNA polymerase
   7678..7833    +  CDS            lacZα (fragment): LacZα fragment of β-galactosidase; lacZ fragment
   7838..8266    +  rep_origin     f1 ori (sequence partly withheld): f1 bacteriophage origin of replication; arrow indicates direction of (+) strand synthesis
   8319..8423    +  promoter       AmpR promoter: bla
   8424..9284    +  CDS            AmpR: β-lactamase; bla; confers resistance to ampicillin, carbenicillin, and related antibiotics
   9455..10043   +  rep_origin     ori: high-copy-number ColE1/pMB1/pBR322/pUC origin of replication
  10226..10318   +  CDS            lacI (fragment): lac repressor; lacI; The lac repressor binds to the lac operator to inhibit transcription in E. coli. This inhibition can be relieved by adding lactose or isopropyl-β-D-thiogalactopyranoside (IPTG).
  10331..10352   +  protein_bind   CAP binding site: CAP binding activates transcription in the presence of cAMP. E. coli catabolite activator protein
  10367..10397   +  promoter       lac promoter: promoter for the E. coli lac operon
  10405..10421   +  protein_bind   lac operator: The lac repressor binds to the lac operator to inhibit transcription in E. coli. This inhibition can be relieved by adding lactose or isopropyl-β-D-thiogalactopyranoside (IPTG). lac repressor encoded by lacI
  10466..10484   +  promoter       T3 promoter: promoter for bacteriophage T3 RNA polymerase
>Addgene plasmid #143750 | TFORF1061 | addgene full sequence | sequence record 407850 | Addgene NGS Result
TTAATGTAGTCTTATGCAATACTCTTGTAGTCTTGCAACATGGTAACGATGAGTTAGCAACATGCCTTAC
AAGGAGAGAAAAAGCACCGTGCATGCCGATTGGTGGAAGTAAGGTGGTACGATCGTGCCTTATTAGGAAG
GCAACAGACGGGTCTGACATGGATTGGACGAACCACTGAATTGCCGCATTGCAGAGATATTGTATTTAAG
TGCCTAGCTCGATACATAAACGGGTCTCTCTGGTTAGACCAGATCTGAGCCTGGGAGCTCTCTGGCTAAC
TAGGGAACCCACTGCTTAAGCCTCAATAAAGCTTGCCTTGAGTGCTTCAAGTAGTGTGTGCCCGTCTGTT
GTGTGACTCTGGTAACTAGAGATCCCTCAGACCCTTTTAGTCAGTGTGGAAAATCTCTAGCAGTGGCGCC
CGAACAGGGACTTGAAAGCGAAAGGGAAACCAGAGGAGCTCTCTCGACGCAGGACTCGGCTTGCTGAAGC
GCGCACGGCAAGAGGCGAGGGGCGGCGACTGGTGAGTACGCCAAAAATTTTGACTAGCGGAGGCTAGAAG
GAGAGAGATGGGTGCGAGAGCGTCAGTATTAAGCGGGGGAGAATTAGATCGCGATGGGAAAAAATTCGGT
TAAGGCCAGGGGGAAAGAAAAAATATAAATTAAAACATATAGTATGGGCAAGCAGGGAGCTAGAACGATT
CGCAGTTAATCCTGGCCTGTTAGAAACATCAGAAGGCTGTAGACAAATACTGGGACAGCTACAACCATCC
CTTCAGACAGGATCAGAAGAACTTAGATCATTATATAATACAGTAGCAACCCTCTATTGTGTGCATCAAA
GGATAGAGATAAAAGACACCAAGGAAGCTTTAGACAAGATAGAGGAAGAGCAAAACAAAAGTAAGACCAC
CGCACAGCAAGCGGCCGCTGATCTTCAGACCTGGAGGAGGAGATATGAGGGACAATTGGAGAAGTGAATT
ATATAAATATAAAGTAGTAAAAATTGAACCATTAGGAGTAGCACCCACCAAGGCAAAGAGAAGAGTGGTG
CAGAGAGAAAAAAGAGCAGTGGGAATAGGAGCTTTGTTCCTTGGGTTCTTGGGAGCAGCAGGAAGCACTA
TGGGCGCAGCGTCAATGACGCTGACGGTACAGGCCAGACAATTATTGTCTGGTATAGTGCAGCAGCAGAA
CAATTTGCTGAGGGCTATTGAGGCGCAACAGCATCTGTTGCAACTCACAGTCTGGGGCATCAAGCAGCTC
CAGGCAAGAATCCTGGCTGTGGAAAGATACCTAAAGGATCAACAGCTCCTGGGGATTTGGGGTTGCTCTG
GAAAACTCATTTGCACCACTGCTGTGCCTTGGAATGCTAGTTGGAGTAATAAATCTCTGGAACAGATTTG
GAATCACACGACCTGGATGGAGTGGGACAGAGAAATTAACAATTACACAAGCTTAATACACTCCTTAATT
GAAGAATCGCAAAACCAGCAAGAAAAGAATGAACAAGAATTATTGGAATTAGATAAATGGGCAAGTTTGT
GGAATTGGTTTAACATAACAAATTGGCTGTGGTATATAAAATTATTCATAATGATAGTAGGAGGCTTGGT
AGGTTTAAGAATAGTTTTTGCTGTACTTTCTATAGTGAATAGAGTTAGGCAGGGATATTCACCATTATCG
TTTCAGACCCACCTCCCAACCCCGAGGGGACCCATGCATTGCATCTCAATTAGTCAGCAACCAGGTGTGG
AAAGTCCCCAGGCTCCCCAGCAGGCAGAAGTATGCAAAGCATGCGTCTCAATTAGTCAGCAACCATAGTC
CCGCCCCTAACTCCGCCCATCCCGCCCCTAACTCCGCCCAGTTCCGCCCATTCTCCGCCCCATGGCTGAC
TAATTTTTTTTATTTATGCAGAGGCCGAGGCCGCCTCGGCCTCTGAGCTATTCCAGAAGTAGTGAGGAGG
CTTTTTTGGAGGCCTAGGCTTTTGCAAAAAGCTTTCTAGAGGTACCACCGGAGCTTACCATGACCGAGTA
CAAGCCCACGGTGCGCCTCGCCACCCGCGACGACGTCCCCAGGGCCGTACGCACCCTCGCCGCCGCGTTC
GCCGACTACCCCGCCACGCGCCACACCGTCGATCCGGACCGCCACATCGAGCGGGTCACCGAGCTGCAAG
AACTCTTCCTCACGCGCGTCGGGCTCGACATCGGCAAGGTGTGGGTCGCGGACGACGGCGCCGCCGTGGC
GGTCTGGACCACGCCGGAGAGCGTCGAAGCGGGGGCGGTGTTCGCCGAGATCGGCCCGCGCATGGCCGAG
TTGAGCGGTTCCCGGCTGGCCGCGCAGCAACAGATGGAAGGCCTCCTGGCGCCGCACCGGCCCAAGGAGC
CCGCGTGGTTCCTGGCCACCGTCGGCGTCTCGCCCGACCACCAGGGCAAGGGTCTGGGCAGCGCCGTCGT
GCTCCCCGGAGTGGAGGCGGCCGAGCGCGCCGGGGTGCCCGCCTTCCTGGAGACCTCCGCGCCCCGCAAC
CTCCCCTTCTACGAGCGGCTCGGCTTCACCGTCACCGCCGACGTCGAGGTGCCCGAAGGACCGCGCACCT
GGTGCATGACCCGCAAGCCCGGTGCCAGTTAACGAATTCTAGATCTTGAGACAAATGGCAGTATTCATCC
ACAATTTTAAAAGAAAAGGGGGGATTGGGGGGTACAGTGCAGGGGAAAGAATAGTAGACATAATAGCAAC
AGACATACAAACTAAAGAATTACAAAAACAAATTACAAAAATTCAAAATTTTCGGGTTTATTACAGGGAC
AGCAGAGATCCACTTTGGCGCCGGCTCGAGGCCTGCAGGTGCAAAGATGGATAAAGTTTTAAACAGAGAG
GAATCTTTGCAGCTAATGGACCTTCTAGGTCTTGAAAGGAGTGGGAATTGGCTCCGGTGCCCGTCAGTGG
GCAGAGCGCACATCGCCCACAGTCCCCGAGAAGTTGGGGGGAGGGGTCGGCAATTGAACCGGTGCCTAGA
GAAGGTGGCGCGGGGTAAACTGGGAAAGTGATGTCGTGTACTGGCTCCGCCTTTTTCCCGAGGGTGGGGG
AGAACCGTATATAAGTGCAGTAGTCGCCGTGAACGTTCTTTTTCGCAACGGGTTTGCCGCCAGAACACAG
GTAAGTGCCGTGTGTGGTTCCCGCGGGCCTGGCCTCTTTACGGGTTATGGCCCTTGCGTGCCTTGAATTA
CTTCCACCTGGCTGCAGTACGTGATTCTTGATCCCGAGCTTCGGGTTGGAAGTGGGTGGGAGAGTTCGAG
GCCTTGCGCTTAAGGAGCCCCTTCGCCTCGTGCTTGAGTTGAGGCCTGGCCTGGGCGCTGGGGCCGCCGC
GTGCGAATCTGGTGGCACCTTCGCGCCTGTCTCGCTGCTTTCGATAAGTCTCTAGCCATTTAAAATTTTT
GATGACCTGCTGCGACGCTTTTTTTCTGGCAAGATAGTCTTGTAAATGCGGGCCAAGATCTGCACACTGG
TATTTCGGTTTTTGGGGCCGCGGGCGGCGACGGGGCCCGTGCGTCCCAGCGCACATGTTCGGCGAGGCGG
GGCCTGCGAGCGCGGCCACCGAGAATCGGACGGGGGTAGTCTCAAGCTGGCCGGCCTGCTCTGGTGCCTG
GCCTCGCGCCGCCGTGTATCGCCCCGCCCTGGGCGGCAAGGCTGGCCCGGTCGGCACCAGTTGCGTGAGC
GGAAAGATGGCCGCTTCCCGGCCCTGCTGCAGGGAGCTCAAAATGGAGGACGCGGCGCTCGGGAGAGCGG
GCGGGTGAGTCACCCACACAAAGGAAAAGGGCCTTTCCGTCCTCAGCCGTCGCTTCATGTGACTCCACGG
AGTACCGGGCGCCGTCCAGGCACCTCGATTAGTTCTCGAGCTTTTGGAGTACGTCGTCTTTAGGTTGGGG
GGAGGGGTTTTATGCGATGGAGTTTCCCCACACTGAGTGGGTGGAGACTGAAGTTAGGCCAGCTTGGCAC
TTGATGTAATTCTCCTTGGAATTTGCCCTTTTTGAGTTTGGATCTTGGTTCATTCTCAAGCCTCAGACAG
TGGTTCAAAGTTTTTTTCTTCCATTTCAGGTGTCGTGAGGCTAGCACCGCCACCATGCCAAGCACCAGCT
TTCCAGTCCCTTCCAAGTTTCCACTTGGCCCTGCGGCTGCGGTCTTCGGGAGAGGAGAAACTTTGGGGCC
CGCGCCGCGCGCCGGCGGCACCATGAAGTCAGCGGAGGAAGAACACTATGGCTATGCATCCTCCAACGTC
AGCCCCGCCCTGCCGCTCCCCACGGCGCACTCCACCCTGCCGGCCCCGTGCCACAACCTTCAGACCTCCA
CACCGGGCATCATCCCGCCGGCGGATCACCCCTCGGGGTACGGAGCAGCTTTGGACGGTGGGCCCGCGGG
CTACTTCCTCTCCTCCGGCCACACCAGGCCTGATGGGGCCCCTGCCCTGGAGAGTCCTCGCATCGAGATA
ACCTCGTGCTTGGGCCTGTACCACAACAATAACCAGTTTTTCCACGATGTGGAGGTGGAAGACGTCCTCC
CTAGCTCCAAACGGTCCCCCTCCACGGCCACGCTGAGTCTGCCCAGCCTGGAGGCCTACAGAGACCCCTC
GTGCCTGAGCCCGGCCAGCAGCCTGTCCTCCCGGAGCTGCAACTCAGAGGCCTCCTCCTACGAGTCCAAC
TACTCGTACCCGTACGCGTCCCCCCAGACGTCGCCATGGCAGTCTCCCTGCGTGTCTCCCAAGACCACGG
ACCCCGAGGAGGGCTTTCCCCGCGGGCTGGGGGCCTGCACACTGCTGGGTTCCCCGCGGCACTCCCCCTC
CACCTCGCCCCGCGCCAGCGTCACTGAGGAGAGCTGGCTGGGTGCCCGCTCCTCCAGACCCGCGTCCCCT
TGCAACAAGAGGAAGTACAGCCTCAACGGCCGGCAGCCGCCCTACTCACCCCACCACTCGCCCACGCCGT
CCCCGCACGGCTCCCCGCGGGTCAGCGTGACCGACGACTCGTGGTTGGGCAACACCACCCAGTACACCAG
CTCGGCCATCGTGGCCGCCATCAACGCGCTGACCACCGACAGCAGCCTGGACCTGGGAGATGGCGTCCCT
GTCAAGTCCCGCAAGACCACCCTGGAGCAGCCGCCCTCAGTGGCGCTCAAGGTGGAGCCCGTCGGGGAGG
ACCTGGGCAGCCCCCCGCCCCCGGCCGACTTCGCGCCCGAAGACTACTCCTCTTTCCAGCACATCAGGAA
GGGCGGCTTCTGCGACCAGTACCTGGCGGTGCCGCAGCACCCCTACCAGTGGGCGAAGCCCAAGCCCCTG
TCCCCTACGTCCTACATGAGCCCGACCCTGCCCGCCCTGGACTGGCAGCTGCCGTCCCACTCAGGCCCGT
ATGAGCTTCGGATTGAGGTGCAGCCCAAGTCCCACCACCGAGCCCACTACGAGACGGAGGGCAGCCGGGG
GGCCGTGAAGGCGTCGGCCGGAGGACACCCCATCGTGCAGCTGCATGGCTACTTGGAGAATGAGCCGCTG
ATGCTGCAGCTTTTCATTGGGACGGCGGACGACCGCCTGCTGCGCCCGCACGCCTTCTACCAGGTGCACC
GCATCACAGGGAAGACCGTGTCCACCACCAGCCACGAGGCCATCCTCTCCAACACCAAAGTCCTGGAGAT
CCCACTCCTGCCGGAGAACAGCATGCGAGCCGTCATTGACTGTGCCGGAATCCTGAAACTCAGAAACTCC
GACATTGAACTTCGGAAAGGAGAGACGGACATCGGGAGGAAGAACACACGGGTACGGCTGGTGTTCCGCG
TTCACGTCCCGCAACCCAGCGGCCGCACGCTGTCCCTGCAGGTGGCCTCCAACCCCATCGAATGCTCCCA
GCGCTCAGCTCAGGAGCTGCCTCTGGTGGAGAAGCAGAGCACGGACAGCTATCCGGTCGTGGGCGGGAAG
AAGATGGTCCTGTCTGGCCACAACTTCCTGCAGGACTCCAAGGTCATTTTCGTGGAGAAAGCCCCAGATG
GCCACCATGTCTGGGAGATGGAAGCGAAAACTGACCGGGACCTGTGCAAGCCGAATTCTCTGGTGGTTGA
GATCCCGCCATTTCGGAATCAGAGGATAACCAGCCCCGTTCACGTCAGTTTCTACGTCTGCAACGGGAAG
AGAAAGCGAAGCCAGTACCAGCGTTTCACCTACCTTCCCGCCAACGTAAATGAAATAATACGAAATGACC
TCTCCAGCACGAGCACCCACTCCTAGTAATGAACTAGTCCGTAACTTGAAAGTATTTCGATTTCTTGGCT
TTATATATCTTGTGGAAAGGACGACGATGTAACTTGGCTAGGAAATTAACGCGTTAAGTCGACAATCAAC
CTCTGGATTACAAAATTTGTGAAAGATTGACTGGTATTCTTAACTATGTTGCTCCTTTTACGCTATGTGG
ATACGCTGCTTTAATGCCTTTGTATCATGCTATTGCTTCCCGTATGGCTTTCATTTTCTCCTCCTTGTAT
AAATCCTGGTTGCTGTCTCTTTATGAGGAGTTGTGGCCCGTTGTCAGGCAACGTGGCGTGGTGTGCACTG
TGTTTGCTGACGCAACCCCCACTGGTTGGGGCATTGCCACCACCTGTCAGCTCCTTTCCGGGACTTTCGC
TTTCCCCCTCCCTATTGCCACGGCGGAACTCATCGCCGCCTGCCTTGCCCGCTGCTGGACAGGGGCTCGG
CTGTTGGGCACTGACAATTCCGTGGTGTTGTCGGGGAAATCATCGTCCTTTCCTTGGCTGCTCGCCTGTG
TTGCCACCTGGATTCTGCGCGGGACGTCCTTCTGCTACGTCCCTTCGGCCCTCAATCCAGCGGACCTTCC
TTCCCGCGGCCTGCTGCCGGCTCTGCGGCCTCTTCCGCGTCTTCGCCTTCGCCCTCAGACGAGTCGGATC
TCCCTTTGGGCCGCCTCCCCGCGTCGACTTTAAGACCAATGACTTACAAGGCAGCTGTAGATCTTAGCCA
CTTTTTAAAAGAAAAGGGGGGACTGGAAGGGCTAATTCACTCCCAACGAAGACAAGATCTGCTTTTTGCT
TGTACTGGGTCTCTCTGGTTAGACCAGATCTGAGCCTGGGAGCTCTCTGGCTAACTAGGGAACCCACTGC
TTAAGCCTCAATAAAGCTTGCCTTGAGTGCTTCAAGTAGTGTGTGCCCGTCTGTTGTGTGACTCTGGTAA
CTAGAGATCCCTCAGACCCTTTTAGTCAGTGTGGAAAATCTCTAGCAGTACGTATAGTAGTTCATGTCAT
CTTATTATTCAGTATTTATAACTTGCAAAGAAATGAATATCAGAGAGTGAGAGGAACTTGTTTATTGCAG
CTTATAATGGTTACAAATAAAGCAATAGCATCACAAATTTCACAAATAAAGCATTTTTTTCACTGCATTC
TAGTTGTGGTTTGTCCAAACTCATCAATGTATCTTATCATGTCTGGCTCTAGCTATCCCGCCCCTAACTC
CGCCCATCCCGCCCCTAACTCCGCCCAGTTCCGCCCATTCTCCGCCCCATGGCTGACTAATTTTTTTTAT
TTATGCAGAGGCCGAGGCCGCCTCGGCCTCTGAGCTATTCCAGAAGTAGTGAGGAGGCTTTTTTGGAGGC
CTAGGGACGTACCCAATTCGCCCTATAGTGAGTCGTATTACGCGCGCTCACTGGCCGTCGTTTTACAACG
TCGTGACTGGGAAAACCCTGGCGTTACCCAACTTAATCGCCTTGCAGCACATCCCCCTTTCGCCAGCTGG
CGTAATAGCGAAGAGGCCCGCACCGATCGCCCTTCCCAACAGTTGCGCAGCCTGAATGGCGAATGGG
[124 nt withheld, positions 7838-7961]
C
[91 nt withheld, positions 7963-8053]
A
[49 nt withheld, positions 8055-8103]
CCTTTGACGTTGGAGTCCACGTTCTTT
[37 nt withheld, positions 8131-8167]
ACCCTATCTCGGTCTATTCTTTTGATTTATAAGGGATTTTGCCGATTTCGGCCTATTGGTTAAAAAATGA
GCTGATTTAACAAAAATTTAACGCGAATTTTAACAAAATATTAACGCTTACAATTTAGGTGGCACTTTTC
GGGGAAATGTGCGCGGAACCCCTATTTGTTTATTTTTCTAAATACATTCAAATATGTATCCGCTCATGAG
ACAATAACCCTGATAAATGCTTCAATAATATTGAAAAAGGAAGAGTATGAGTATTCAACATTTCCGTGTC
GCCCTTATTCCCTTTTTTGCGGCATTTTGCCTTCCTGTTTTTGCTCACCCAGAAACGCTGGTGAAAGTAA
AAGATGCTGAAGATCAGTTGGGTGCACGAGTGGGTTACATCGAACTGGATCTCAACAGCGGTAAGATCCT
TGAGAGTTTTCGCCCCGAAGAACGTTTTCCAATGATGAGCACTTTTAAAGTTCTGCTATGTGGCGCGGTA
TTATCCCGTATTGACGCCGGGCAAGAGCAACTCGGTCGCCGCATACACTATTCTCAGAATGACTTGGTTG
AGTACTCACCAGTCACAGAAAAGCATCTTACGGATGGCATGACAGTAAGAGAATTATGCAGTGCTGCCAT
AACCATGAGTGATAACACTGCGGCCAACTTACTTCTGACAACGATCGGAGGACCGAAGGAGCTAACCGCT
TTTTTGCACAACATGGGGGATCATGTAACTCGCCTTGATCGTTGGGAACCGGAGCTGAATGAAGCCATAC
CAAACGACGAGCGTGACACCACGATGCCTGTAGCAATGGCAACAACGTTGCGCAAACTATTAACTGGCGA
ACTACTTACTCTAGCTTCCCGGCAACAATTAATAGACTGGATGGAGGCGGATAAAGTTGCAGGACCACTT
CTGCGCTCGGCCCTTCCGGCTGGCTGGTTTATTGCTGATAAATCTGGAGCCGGTGAGCGTGGGTCTCGCG
GTATCATTGCAGCACTGGGGCCAGATGGTAAGCCCTCCCGTATCGTAGTTATCTACACGACGGGGAGTCA
GGCAACTATGGATGAACGAAATAGACAGATCGCTGAGATAGGTGCCTCACTGATTAAGCATTGGTAACTG
TCAGACCAAGTTTACTCATATATACTTTAGATTGATTTAAAACTTCATTTTTAATTTAAAAGGATCTAGG
TGAAGATCCTTTTTGATAATCTCATGACCAAAATCCCTTAACGTGAGTTTTCGTTCCACTGAGCGTCAGA
CCCCGTAGAAAAGATCAAAGGATCTTCTTGAGATCCTTTTTTTCTGCGCGTAATCTGCTGCTTGCAAACA
AAAAAACCACCGCTACCAGCGGTGGTTTGTTTGCCGGATCAAGAGCTACCAACTCTTTTTCCGAAGGTAA
CTGGCTTCAGCAGAGCGCAGATACCAAATACTGTTCTTCTAGTGTAGCCGTAGTTAGGCCACCACTTCAA
GAACTCTGTAGCACCGCCTACATACCTCGCTCTGCTAATCCTGTTACCAGTGGCTGCTGCCAGTGGCGAT
AAGTCGTGTCTTACCGGGTTGGACTCAAGACGATAGTTACCGGATAAGGCGCAGCGGTCGGGCTGAACGG
GGGGTTCGTGCACACAGCCCAGCTTGGAGCGAACGACCTACACCGAACTGAGATACCTACAGCGTGAGCT
ATGAGAAAGCGCCACGCTTCCCGAAGGGAGAAAGGCGGACAGGTATCCGGTAAGCGGCAGGGTCGGAACA
GGAGAGCGCACGAGGGAGCTTCCAGGGGGAAACGCCTGGTATCTTTATAGTCCTGTCGGGTTTCGCCACC
TCTGACTTGAGCGTCGATTTTTGTGATGCTCGTCAGGGGGGCGGAGCCTATGGAAAAACGCCAGCAACGC
GGCCTTTTTACGGTTCCTGGCCTTTTGCTGGCCTTTTGCTCACATGTTCTTTCCTGCGTTATCCCCTGAT
TCTGTGGATAACCGTATTACCGCCTTTGAGTGAGCTGATACCGCTCGCCGCAGCCGAACGACCGAGCGCA
GCGAGTCAGTGAGCGAGGAAGCGGAAGAGCGCCCAATACGCAAACCGCCTCTCCCCGCGCGTTGGCCGAT
TCATTAATGCAGCTGGCACGACAGGTTTCCCGACTGGAAAGCGGGCAGTGAGCGCAACGCAATTAATGTG
AGTTAGCTCACTCATTAGGCACCCCAGGCTTTACACTTTATGCTTCCGGCTCGTATGTTGTGTGGAATTG
TGAGCGGATAACAATTTCACACAGGAAACAGCTATGACCATGATTACGCCAAGCGCGCAATTAACCCTCA
CTAAAGGGAACAAAAGCTGGAGCTGCAAGC
