>Addgene plasmid #143750 | TFORF1061 | depositor partial sequence | sequence record 283377 | Insert
ACCGCCACCATGCCAAGCACCAGCTTTCCAGTCCCTTCCAAGTTTCCACTTGGCCCTGCGGCTGCGGTCT
TCGGGAGAGGAGAAACTTTGGGGCCCGCGCCGCGCGCCGGCGGCACCATGAAGTCAGCGGAGGAAGAACA
CTATGGCTATGCATCCTCCAACGTCAGCCCCGCCCTGCCGCTCCCCACGGCGCACTCCACCCTGCCGGCC
CCGTGCCACAACCTTCAGACCTCCACACCGGGCATCATCCCGCCGGCGGATCACCCCTCGGGGTACGGAG
CAGCTTTGGACGGTGGGCCCGCGGGCTACTTCCTCTCCTCCGGCCACACCAGGCCTGATGGGGCCCCTGC
CCTGGAGAGTCCTCGCATCGAGATAACCTCGTGCTTGGGCCTGTACCACAACAATAACCAGTTTTTCCAC
GATGTGGAGGTGGAAGACGTCCTCCCTAGCTCCAAACGGTCCCCCTCCACGGCCACGCTGAGTCTGCCCA
GCCTGGAGGCCTACAGAGACCCCTCGTGCCTGAGCCCGGCCAGCAGCCTGTCCTCCCGGAGCTGCAACTC
AGAGGCCTCCTCCTACGAGTCCAACTACTCGTACCCGTACGCGTCCCCCCAGACGTCGCCATGGCAGTCT
CCCTGCGTGTCTCCCAAGACCACGGACCCCGAGGAGGGCTTTCCCCGCGGGCTGGGGGCCTGCACACTGC
TGGGTTCCCCGCGGCACTCCCCCTCCACCTCGCCCCGCGCCAGCGTCACTGAGGAGAGCTGGCTGGGTGC
CCGCTCCTCCAGACCCGCGTCCCCTTGCAACAAGAGGAAGTACAGCCTCAACGGCCGGCAGCCGCCCTAC
TCACCCCACCACTCGCCCACGCCGTCCCCGCACGGCTCCCCGCGGGTCAGCGTGACCGACGACTCGTGGT
TGGGCAACACCACCCAGTACACCAGCTCGGCCATCGTGGCCGCCATCAACGCGCTGACCACCGACAGCAG
CCTGGACCTGGGAGATGGCGTCCCTGTCAAGTCCCGCAAGACCACCCTGGAGCAGCCGCCCTCAGTGGCG
CTCAAGGTGGAGCCCGTCGGGGAGGACCTGGGCAGCCCCCCGCCCCCGGCCGACTTCGCGCCCGAAGACT
ACTCCTCTTTCCAGCACATCAGGAAGGGCGGCTTCTGCGACCAGTACCTGGCGGTGCCGCAGCACCCCTA
CCAGTGGGCGAAGCCCAAGCCCCTGTCCCCTACGTCCTACATGAGCCCGACCCTGCCCGCCCTGGACTGG
CAGCTGCCGTCCCACTCAGGCCCGTATGAGCTTCGGATTGAGGTGCAGCCCAAGTCCCACCACCGAGCCC
ACTACGAGACGGAGGGCAGCCGGGGGGCCGTGAAGGCGTCGGCCGGAGGACACCCCATCGTGCAGCTGCA
TGGCTACTTGGAGAATGAGCCGCTGATGCTGCAGCTTTTCATTGGGACGGCGGACGACCGCCTGCTGCGC
CCGCACGCCTTCTACCAGGTGCACCGCATCACAGGGAAGACCGTGTCCACCACCAGCCACGAGGCCATCC
TCTCCAACACCAAAGTCCTGGAGATCCCACTCCTGCCGGAGAACAGCATGCGAGCCGTCATTGACTGTGC
CGGAATCCTGAAACTCAGAAACTCCGACATTGAACTTCGGAAAGGAGAGACGGACATCGGGAGGAAGAAC
ACACGGGTACGGCTGGTGTTCCGCGTTCACGTCCCGCAACCCAGCGGCCGCACGCTGTCCCTGCAGGTGG
CCTCCAACCCCATCGAATGCTCCCAGCGCTCAGCTCAGGAGCTGCCTCTGGTGGAGAAGCAGAGCACGGA
CAGCTATCCGGTCGTGGGCGGGAAGAAGATGGTCCTGTCTGGCCACAACTTCCTGCAGGACTCCAAGGTC
ATTTTCGTGGAGAAAGCCCCAGATGGCCACCATGTCTGGGAGATGGAAGCGAAAACTGACCGGGACCTGT
GCAAGCCGAATTCTCTGGTGGTTGAGATCCCGCCATTTCGGAATCAGAGGATAACCAGCCCCGTTCACGT
CAGTTTCTACGTCTGCAACGGGAAGAGAAAGCGAAGCCAGTACCAGCGTTTCACCTACCTTCCCGCCAAC
GTAAATGAAATAATACGAAATGACCTCTCCAGCACGAGCACCCACTCCTAGTAATGAACTAGTCCGTAAC
TTGAAAGTATTTCGATTTCTTGGCTTTATATATCTTGTGGAAAGGACGACGATGTAACTTGGCTAGGAAA
TTA
