>Addgene plasmid #143750 | TFORF1061 | depositor partial sequence | sequence record 283378 | Barcode
CGATGTAACTTGGCTAGGAAATTA
